>Addgene plasmid #37829 | pShuttle-mCherry-EB1-C | depositor full sequence | sequence record 47764 | pShuttle-mCherry-EB1-C sequence 8468 bps
CATCATCAATAATATACCTTATTTTGGATTGAAGCCAATATGATAATGAGGGGGTGGAGTTTGTGACGTG
GCGCGGGGCGTGGGAACGGGGCGGGTGACGTAGTAGTGTGGCGGAAGTGTGATGTTGCAAGTGTGGCGGA
ACACATGTAAGCGACGGATGTGGCAAAAGTGACGTTTTTGGTGTGCGCCGGTGTACACAGGAAGTGACAA
TTTTCGCGCGGTTTTAGGCGGATGTTGTAGTAAATTTGGGCGTAACCGAGTAAGATTTGGCCATTTTCGC
GGGAAAACTGAATAAGAGGAAGTGAAATCTGAATAATTTTGTGTTACTCATAGCGCGTAATACTGTAATA
GTAATCAATTACGGGGTCATTAGTTCATAGCCCATATATGGAGTTCCGCGTTACATAACTTACGGTAAAT
GGCCCGCCTGGCTGACCGCCCAACGACCCCCGCCCATTGACGTCAATAATGACGTATGTTCCCATAGTAA
CGCCAATAGGGACTTTCCATTGACGTCAATGGGTGGAGTATTTACGGTAAACTGCCCACTTGGCAGTACA
TCAAGTGTATCATATGCCAAGTACGCCCCCTATTGACGTCAATGACGGTAAATGGCCCGCCTGGCATTAT
GCCCAGTACATGACCTTATGGGACTTTCCTACTTGGCAGTACATCTACGTATTAGTCATCGCTATTACCA
TGGTGATGCGGTTTTGGCAGTACATCAATGGGCGTGGATAGCGGTTTGACTCACGGGGATTTCCAAGTCT
CCACCCCATTGACGTCAATGGGAGTTTGTTTTGGCACCAAAATCAACGGGACTTTCCAAAATGTCGTAAC
AACTCCGCCCCATTGACGCAAATGGGCGGTAGGCGTGTACGGTGGGAGGTCTATATAAGCAGAGCTGGTT
TAGTGAACCGTCAGATCCGCTAGAGATCTGGTACCGCCACCATGGTGAGCAAGGGCGAGGAGGATAACAT
GGCCATCATCAAGGAGTTCATGCGCTTCAAGGTGCACATGGAGGGCTCCGTGAACGGCCACGAGTTCGAG
ATCGAGGGCGAGGGCGAGGGCCGCCCCTACGAGGGCACCCAGACCGCCAAGCTGAAGGTGACCAAGGGTG
GCCCCCTGCCCTTCGCCTGGGACATCCTGTCCCCTCAGTTCATGTACGGCTCCAAGGCCTACGTGAAGCA
CCCCGCCGACATCCCCGACTACTTGAAGCTGTCCTTCCCCGAGGGCTTCAAGTGGGAGCGCGTGATGAAC
TTCGAGGACGGCGGCGTGGTGACCGTGACCCAGGACTCCTCCCTGCAGGACGGCGAGTTCATCTACAAGG
TGAAGCTGCGCGGCACCAACTTCCCCTCCGACGGCCCCGTAATGCAGAAGAAGACCATGGGCTGGGAGGC
CTCCTCCGAGCGGATGTACCCCGAGGACGGCGCCCTGAAGGGCGAGATCAAGCAGAGGCTGAAGCTGAAG
GACGGCGGCCACTACGACGCTGAGGTCAAGACCACCTACAAGGCCAAGAAGCCCGTGCAGCTGCCCGGCG
CCTACAACGTCAACATCAAGTTGGACATCACCTCCCACAACGAGGACTACACCATCGTGGAACAGTACGA
ACGCGCCGAGGGCCGCCACTCCACCGGCGGCATGGACGAGCTGTACAAGCTCGAGTCAACACAGAGAACC
GCTGCGGCTCCTAAGGCTGGCCCTGGTGTGGTGCGAAAGAACCCTGGTGTGGGCAACGGAGACGACGAGG
CAGCTGAGTTGATGCAGCAGGTCAACGTATTGAAACTTACTGTTGAAGACTTGGAGAAAGAGAGGGATTT
CTACTTCGGAAAGCTACGGAACATTGAATTGATTTGCCAGGAGAACGAGGGGGAAAACGACCCTGTATTG
CAGAGGATTGTAGACATTCTGTATGCCACAGATGAAGGCTTTGTGATACCTGATGAAGGGGGCCCACAGG
AGGAGCAAGAAGAGTATTAAGATATCCGATCCACCGGATCTAGATAACTGATCATAATCAGCCATACCAC
ATTTGTAGAGGTTTTACTTGCTTTAAAAAACCTCCCACACCTCCCCCTGAACCTGAAACATAAAATGAAT
GCAATTGTTGTTGTTAACTTGTTTATTGCAGCTTATAATGGTTACAAATAAAGCAATAGCATCACAAATT
TCACAAATAAAGCATTTTTTTCACTGCATTCTAGTTGTGGTTTGTCCAAACTCATCAATGTATCTTAACG
CGGATCTGGGCGTGGTTAAGGGTGGGAAAGAATATATAAGGTGGGGGTCTTATGTAGTTTTGTATCTGTT
TTGCAGCAGCCGCCGCCGCCATGAGCACCAACTCGTTTGATGGAAGCATTGTGAGCTCATATTTGACAAC
GCGCATGCCCCCATGGGCCGGGGTGCGTCAGAATGTGATGGGCTCCAGCATTGATGGTCGCCCCGTCCTG
CCCGCAAACTCTACTACCTTGACCTACGAGACCGTGTCTGGAACGCCGTTGGAGACTGCAGCCTCCGCCG
CCGCTTCAGCCGCTGCAGCCACCGCCCGCGGGATTGTGACTGACTTTGCTTTCCTGAGCCCGCTTGCAAG
CAGTGCAGCTTCCCGTTCATCCGCCCGCGATGACAAGTTGACGGCTCTTTTGGCACAATTGGATTCTTTG
ACCCGGGAACTTAATGTCGTTTCTCAGCAGCTGTTGGATCTGCGCCAGCAGGTTTCTGCCCTGAAGGCTT
CCTCCCCTCCCAATGCGGTTTAAAACATAAATAAAAAACCAGACTCTGTTTGGATTTGGATCAAGCAAGT
GTCTTGCTGTCTTTATTTAGGGGTTTTGCGCGCGCGGTAGGCCCGGGACCAGCGGTCTCGGTCGTTGAGG
GTCCTGTGTATTTTTTCCAGGACGTGGTAAAGGTGACTCTGGATGTTCAGATACATGGGCATAAGCCCGT
CTCTGGGGTGGAGGTAGCACCACTGCAGAGCTTCATGCTGCGGGGTGGTGTTGTAGATGATCCAGTCGTA
GCAGGAGCGCTGGGCGTGGTGCCTAAAAATGTCTTTCAGTAGCAAGCTGATTGCCAGGGGCAGGCCCTTG
GTGTAAGTGTTTACAAAGCGGTTAAGCTGGGATGGGTGCATACGTGGGGATATGAGATGCATCTTGGACT
GTATTTTTAGGTTGGCTATGTTCCCAGCCATATCCCTCCGGGGATTCATGTTGTGCAGAACCACCAGCAC
AGTGTATCCGGTGCACTTGGGAAATTTGTCATGTAGCTTAGAAGGAAATGCGTGGAAGAACTTGGAGACG
CCCTTGTGACCTCCAAGATTTTCCATGCATTCGTCCATAATGATGGCAATGGGCCCACGGGCGGCGGCCT
GGGCGAAGATATTTCTGGGATCACTAACGTCATAGTTGTGTTCCAGGATGAGATCGTCATAGGCCATTTT
TACAAAGCGCGGGCGGAGGGTGCCAGACTGCGGTATAATGGTTCCATCCGGCCCAGGGGCGTAGTTACCC
TCACAGATTTGCATTTCCCACGCTTTGAGTTCAGATGGGGGGATCATGTCTACCTGCGGGGCGATGAAGA
AAACGGTTTCCGGGGTAGGGGAGATCAGCTGGGAAGAAAGCAGGTTCCTGAGCAGCTGCGACTTACCGCA
GCCGGTGGGCCCGTAAATCACACCTATTACCGGCTGCAACTGGTAGTTAAGAGAGCTGCAGCTGCCGTCA
TCCCTGAGCAGGGGGGCCACTTCGTTAAGCATGTCCCTGACTCGCATGTTTTCCCTGACCAAATCCGCCA
GAAGGCGCTCGCCGCCCAGCGATAGCAGTTCTTGCAAGGAAGCAAAGTTTTTCAACGGTTTGAGACCGTC
CGCCGTAGGCATGCTTTTGAGCGTTTGACCAAGCAGTTCCAGGCGGTCCCACAGCTCGGTCACCTGCTCT
ACGGCATCTCGATCCAGCATATCTCCTCGTTTCGCGGGTTGGGGCGGCTTTCGCTGTACGGCAGTAGTCG
GTGCTCGTCCAGACGGGCCAGGGTCATGTCTTTCCACGGGCGCAGGGTCCTCGTCAGCGTAGTCTGGGTC
ACGGTGAAGGGGTGCGCTCCGGGCTGCGCGCTGGCCAGGGTGCGCTTGAGGCTGGTCCTGCTGGTGCTGA
AGCGCTGCCGGTCTTCGCCCTGCGCGTCGGCCAGGTAGCATTTGACCATGGTGTCATAGTCCAGCCCCTC
CGCGGCGTGGCCCTTGGCGCGCAGCTTGCCCTTGGAGGAGGCGCCGCACGAGGGGCAGTGCAGACTTTTG
AGGGCGTAGAGCTTGGGCGCGAGAAATACCGATTCCGGGGAGTAGGCATCCGCGCCGCAGGCCCCGCAGA
CGGTCTCGCATTCCACGAGCCAGGTGAGCTCTGGCCGTTCGGGGTCAAAAACCAGGTTTCCCCCATGCTT
TTTGATGCGTTTCTTACCTCTGGTTTCCATGAGCCGGTGTCCACGCTCGGTGACGAAAAGGCTGTCCGTG
TCCCCGTATACAGACTTGAGAGGGAGTTTAAACGAATTCAATAGCTTGTTGCATGGGCGGCGATATAAAA
TGCAAGGTGCTGCTCAAAAAATCAGGCAAAGCCTCGCGCAAAAAAGAAAGCACATCGTAGTCATGCTCAT
GCAGATAAAGGCAGGTAAGCTCCGGAACCACCACAGAAAAAGACACCATTTTTCTCTCAAACATGTCTGC
GGGTTTCTGCATAAACACAAAATAAAATAACAAAAAAACATTTAAACATTAGAAGCCTGTCTTACAACAG
GAAAAACAACCCTTATAAGCATAAGACGGACTACGGCCATGCCGGCGTGACCGTAAAAAAACTGGTCACC
GTGATTAAAAAGCACCACCGACAGCTCCTCGGTCATGTCCGGAGTCATAATGTAAGACTCGGTAAACACA
TCAGGTTGATTCACATCGGTCAGTGCTAAAAAGCGACCGAAATAGCCCGGGGGAATACATACCCGCAGGC
GTAGAGACAACATTACAGCCCCCATAGGAGGTATAACAAAATTAATAGGAGAGAAAAACACATAAACACC
TGAAAAACCCTCCTGCCTAGGCAAAATAGCACCCTCCCGCTCCAGAACAACATACAGCGCTTCCACAGCG
GCAGCCATAACAGTCAGCCTTACCAGTAAAAAAGAAAACCTATTAAAAAAACACCACTCGACACGGCACC
AGCTCAATCAGTCACAGTGTAAAAAAGGGCCAAGTGCAGAGCGAGTATATATAGGACTAAAAAATGACGT
AACGGTTAAAGTCCACAAAAAACACCCAGAAAACCGCACGCGAACCTACGCCCAGAAACGAAAGCCAAAA
AACCCACAACTTCCTCAAATCGTCACTTCCGTTTTCCCACGTTACGTCACTTCCCATTTTAAGAAAACTA
CAATTCCCAACACATACAAGTTACTCCGCCCTAAAACCTACGTCACCCGCCCCGTTCCCACGCCCCGCGC
CACGTCACAAACTCCACCCCCTCATTATCATATTGGCTTCAATCCAAAATAAGGTATATTATTGATGATG
TTAATTAACATGCATGGATCCATATGCGGTGTGAAATACCGCACAGATGCGTAAGGAGAAAATACCGCAT
CAGGCGCTCTTCCGCTTCCTCGCTCACTGACTCGCTGCGCTCGGTCGTTCGGCTGCGGCGAGCGGTATCA
GCTCACTCAAAGGCGGTAATACGGTTATCCACAGAATCAGGGGATAACGCAGGAAAGAACATGTGAGCAA
AAGGCCAGCAAAAGGCCAGGAACCGTAAAAAGGCCGCGTTGCTGGCGTTTTTCCATAGGCTCCGCCCCCC
TGACGAGCATCACAAAAATCGACGCTCAAGTCAGAGGTGGCGAAACCCGACAGGACTATAAAGATACCAG
GCGTTTCCCCCTGGAAGCTCCCTCGTGCGCTCTCCTGTTCCGACCCTGCCGCTTACCGGATACCTGTCCG
CCTTTCTCCCTTCGGGAAGCGTGGCGCTTTCTCATAGCTCACGCTGTAGGTATCTCAGTTCGGTGTAGGT
CGTTCGCTCCAAGCTGGGCTGTGTGCACGAACCCCCCGTTCAGCCCGACCGCTGCGCCTTATCCGGTAAC
TATCGTCTTGAGTCCAACCCGGTAAGACACGACTTATCGCCACTGGCAGCAGCCACTGGTAACAGGATTA
GCAGAGCGAGGTATGTAGGCGGTGCTACAGAGTTCTTGAAGTGGTGGCCTAACTACGGCTACACTAGAAG
GACAGTATTTGGTATCTGCGCTCTGCTGAAGCCAGTTACCTTCGGAAAAAGAGTTGGTAGCTCTTGATCC
GGCAAACAAACCACCGCTGGTAGCGGTGGTTTTTTTGTTTGCAAGCAGCAGATTACGCGCAGAAAAAAAG
GATCTCAAGAAGATCCTTTGATCTTTTCTACGGGGTCTGACGCTCAGTGGAACGAAAACTCACGTTAAGG
GATTTTGGTCATGAGATTATCAAAAAGGATCTTCACCTAGATCCTTTTAAATTAAAAATGAAGTTTTAAA
TCAATCTAAAGTATATATGAGTAAACTTGGTCTGACAGTTACCAATGCTTAATCAGTGAGGCACCTATCT
CAGCGATCTGTCTATTTCGTTCATCCATAGTTGCCTGACTCCCCGTCGTGTAGATAACTACGATACGGGA
GGGCTTACCATCTGGCCCCAGTGCTGCAATGATACCGCGAGACCCACGCTCACCGGCTCCAGATTTATCA
GCAATAAACCAGCCAGCCGGAAGGGCCGAGCGCAGAAGTGGTCCTGCAACTTTATCCGCCTCCATCCAGT
CTATTAATTGTTGCCGGGAAGCTAGAGTAAGTAGTTCGCCAGTTAATAGTTTGCGCAACGTTGTTGCCAT
TGCTGCAGCCATGAGATTATCAAAAAGGATCTTCACCTAGATCCTTTTCACGTAGAAAGCCAGTCCGCAG
AAACGGTGCTGACCCCGGATGAATGTCAGCTACTGGGCTATCTGGACAAGGGAAAACGCAAGCGCAAAGA
GAAAGCAGGTAGCTTGCAGTGGGCTTACATGGCGATAGCTAGACTGGGCGGTTTTATGGACAGCAAGCGA
ACCGGAATTGCCAGCTGGGGCGCCCTCTGGTAAGGTTGGGAAGCCCTGCAAAGTAAACTGGATGGCTTTC
TTGCCGCCAAGGATCTGATGGCGCAGGGGATCAAGCTCTGATCAAGAGACAGGATGAGGATCGTTTCGCA
TGATTGAACAAGATGGATTGCACGCAGGTTCTCCGGCCGCTTGGGTGGAGAGGCTATTCGGCTATGACTG
GGCACAACAGACAATCGGCTGCTCTGATGCCGCCGTGTTCCGGCTGTCAGCGCAGGGGCGCCCGGTTCTT
TTTGTCAAGACCGACCTGTCCGGTGCCCTGAATGAACTGCAAGACGAGGCAGCGCGGCTATCGTGGCTGG
CCACGACGGGCGTTCCTTGCGCAGCTGTGCTCGACGTTGTCACTGAAGCGGGAAGGGACTGGCTGCTATT
GGGCGAAGTGCCGGGGCAGGATCTCCTGTCATCTCACCTTGCTCCTGCCGAGAAAGTATCCATCATGGCT
GATGCAATGCGGCGGCTGCATACGCTTGATCCGGCTACCTGCCCATTCGACCACCAAGCGAAACATCGCA
TCGAGCGAGCACGTACTCGGATGGAAGCCGGTCTTGTCGATCAGGATGATCTGGACGAAGAGCATCAGGG
GCTCGCGCCAGCCGAACTGTTCGCCAGGCTCAAGGCGAGCATGCCCGACGGCGAGGATCTCGTCGTGACC
CATGGCGATGCCTGCTTGCCGAATATCATGGTGGAAAATGGCCGCTTTTCTGGATTCATCGACTGTGGCC
GGCTGGGTGTGGCGGACCGCTATCAGGACATAGCGTTGGCTACCCGTGATATTGCTGAAGAGCTTGGCGG
CGAATGGGCTGACCGCTTCCTCGTGCTTTACGGTATCGCCGCTCCCGATTCGCAGCGCATCGCCTTCTAT
CGCCTTCTTGACGAGTTCTTCTGAATTTTGTTAAAATTTTTGTTAAATCAGCTCATTTTTTAACCAATAG
GCCGAAATCGGCACCATCCCTTATAAATCAAAAGAATAGACCGAGATAGGGT
[37 nt withheld, positions 8103-8139]
AAAGAACGTGGACTCCAACGTCAAAGG
[49 nt withheld, positions 8167-8215]
TAATCAAGTTTTTTGTGGTCGAGGTGCCGTAAAGAT
[56 nt withheld, positions 8252-8307]
G
[95 nt withheld, positions 8309-8403]
GCGCTTAATGCGCCGCTACAGGGCGCGTCCATTCGCCATTCAGGATCGAATTAATTCTTAATTAA
Features (pLannotate 1.2.2; 19 found; start..end, strand, type, name):
      1..103     +  repeat_region  ITR: inverted terminal repeat of human adenovirus serotype 5 inverted
    191..341     +  misc_signal    Ad5 Ψ: packaging signal for adenovirus serotype 5
    399..702     +  enhancer       CMV enhancer: human cytomegalovirus immediate early enhancer
    703..906     +  promoter       CMV promoter: human cytomegalovirus (CMV) immediate early promoter
    952..1659    +  CDS            mCherry: mCherry is a basic (constitutively fluorescent) red fluorescent protein published in 2004, derived from Discosoma sp.. It is reported to be a very rapidly-maturing monomer with low acid sensitivity.
   1666..1977    +  CDS            MAPRE1 (fragment): MARE1_HUMAN - Experimental evidence at protein level: Swiss-Prot protein existence level 1. Plus-end tracking protein (+TIP) that binds to the plus-end of microtubules and regulates the dynamics of the microtubule cytoskeleton (PubMed:12388762, PubMed:16109370, PubMed:19632184, PubMed:21646404, PubMed:28726242, PubMed:28814570). Promotes cytoplasmic microtubule nucleation and elongation (PubMed:12388762, PubMed:16109370, PubMed:19632184, PubMed:21646404, PubMed:28726242, PubMed:28814570). May be involved in spindle function by stabilizing microtubules and anchoring them at centrosomes (PubMed:
   2009..2093    +  CDS            large T antigen (fragment): large T antigen from SV40 (simian virus 40)
   2116..2237    +  polyA_signal   SV40 poly(A) signal: SV40 polyadenylation signal
   2331..2750    +  CDS            IX: CAP9_ADE05 - Experimental evidence at protein level: Swiss-Prot protein existence level 1. Structural component of the virion that acts as a cement protein on the capsid exterior and forms triskelion structures consisting of three molecules that stabilize three hexon trimers at the center of each icosahedral facet and fixes the peripentonal hexons. Dispensable for assembly. During virus entry, recruits the anterograde motor kinesin-1 to the capsid docked at the nuclear pore complex thereby subjecting the docked capsid to a pulling force. The resulting tension leads to capsid disruption, disper
   2816..4150    -  CDS            IVa2: PKG1_ADE05 - Experimental evidence at protein level: Swiss-Prot protein existence level 1. Component of the packaging machinery which encapsidates the viral DNA into preformed capsids and transcriptional activator of the viral major late promoter (MLP). Binds, along with packaging proteins 2 and 3, to the specific packaging sequence on the left end of viral genomic DNA and displays ATPase activity thereby providing the power stroke of the packaging machinery. The activity of packaging protein IVa2 is stimulated by protein 33K which acts as a terminase. May be the protein that pumps DNA into th
   4523..4684    -  CDS            E4RF2_ADE02 (fragment): Protein predicted: Swiss-Prot protein existence level 4. From Human adenovirus C serotype 2 (HAdV-2) (Human adenovirus 2).
   4735..5118    -  CDS            E4RF1_ADE02: Experimental evidence at protein level: Swiss-Prot protein existence level 1. May modulate tight-junctions functions of infected cells through interactions with PDZ proteins. E4 ORF1 has ben show for Adenovirus 9 to interact with protein involved in tight junction regulation. May play a role in mTOR activation by activating PI3- kinase, thus overriding cellular checkpoint for translation. From Human adenovirus C serotype 2 (HAdV-2) (Human adenovirus 2).
   5428..5530    -  repeat_region  ITR: inverted terminal repeat of human adenovirus serotype 5 inverted
   5550..5604    +  misc_feature   bom (fragment): basis of mobility region from pBR322
   5790..6378    -  rep_origin     ori: high-copy-number ColE1/pMB1/pBR322/pUC origin of replication
   6550..6864    -  CDS            bla(M) (fragment): β-lactamase lacking the signal sequence; bla(M); allows cytosolic expression of β-lactamase
   6909..7178    +  CDS            tnpA (fragment): TN5P_ECOLX - Also known as tnp. Experimental evidence at protein level: Swiss-Prot protein existence level 1. Mediates transposition of transposon Tn5 by a 'cut and paste' mechanism. First, the monomeric transposase binds the 19 bp inverted DNA repeats flanking the transposon. Then, dimerization of the DNA- bound transposase creates a synaptic DNA complex. After nicking of the first DNA strand, excision of the transposon proceeds through a series of intermediates. The transposase then mediates the insertion of the transposon at a new site by strand transfer. The activity of the wild- type tran
   7210..8004    +  CDS            NeoR/KanR: aminoglycoside phosphotransferase from Tn5; aph(3')-II (or nptII); confers resistance to neomycin, kanamycin, and G418 (Geneticin®)
   8014..8431    -  rep_origin     f1 ori (sequence partly withheld): f1 bacteriophage origin of replication; arrow indicates direction of (+) strand synthesis
