[The description below was written by a language model from this plasmid's Addgene catalogue record and pLannotate feature annotations shown in this document.]
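Description:
pShuttle-mCherry-EB1-C is an adenoviral shuttle (transfer) plasmid built on the pShuttle backbone for expressing a red-fluorescent fragment of human EB1 (MAPRE1) in mammalian cells. In bacteria it replicates from a high-copy ColE1/pUC-type origin and is selected with kanamycin through a Tn5-derived NeoR/KanR (aph(3')-II) gene. The catalogue also lists neomycin/G418 as a selectable marker, although no separate mammalian promoter for this gene is annotated. An f1 origin is present, and the β-lactamase and Tn5 transposase hits are only fragments left in the backbone. The catalogue gives a vector size of 7,524 bp, whereas the depositor's full sequence is 8,468 nt, a discrepancy the record does not explain.

The expression cassette consists of the CMV immediate-early enhancer and promoter driving mCherry fused to the N-terminus of EB1 residues 165–268, followed by an SV40 polyadenylation signal. The insert was placed between KpnI and EcoRV sites. This is the C-terminal portion of the microtubule plus-end tracking protein, without its N-terminal region. The associated publication concerns EB1-recruited +TIP complexes in epithelial remodeling, but the record does not state the fragment's specific experimental role.

The cassette sits just downstream of the left Ad5 inverted terminal repeat and Ψ packaging signal. It is followed by adenoviral sequences covering protein IX and IVa2, then a second block containing E4 ORF1/ORF2 sequences and the right ITR. In shuttle vectors of this type, such segments serve as homology arms for recombination with an adenoviral backbone plasmid, producing a recombinant adenoviral genome that carries the transgene. The plasmid can therefore be used to generate adenovirus for delivering mCherry-EB1-C, or transfected directly for CMV-driven expression.
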