Addgene plasmid #37829: pShuttle-mCherry-EB1-C
Depositing lab: Torsten Wittmann. Depositing organization: University of California, San Francisco (UCSF). Publication: EB1-Recruited Microtubule +TIP Complexes Coordinate Protrusion Dynamics during 3D Epithelial Remodeling. Gierke S, Wittmann T. Curr Biol. 2012 May 8;22(9):753-62. Epub 2012 Apr 5. 10.1016/j.cub.2012.02.069 PubMed 22483942.
Backbone
  Vector backbone: pShuttle
  Total vector size (bp): 7524
  Vector type: Mammalian Expression, Adenoviral
  Selectable markers: Neomycin (select with G418)
Growth in bacteria
  Bacterial resistance: Kanamycin, 50 μg/mL
  Growth temperature: 37°C
  Growth strain: DH5alpha
  Copy number: Unknown
Gene/Insert
  Gene/Insert name: EB1
  Species: H. sapiens (human)
  Mutation: aa165-268 only
  Entrez Gene: MAPRE1 (a.k.a. EB1)
  Promoter: CMV
  Tag / fusion protein: mCherry (N terminal on insert)
  Cloning method: Restriction Enzyme; 5′ cloning site KpnI (not destroyed); 3′ cloning site EcoRV (not destroyed)
  Sequencing primers: 5′ CMV-F; 3′ SV40pA-R
Terms and licenses: Academic/Nonprofit Terms; Industry Terms: Not Available to Industry
How to cite: pShuttle-mCherry-EB1-C was a gift from Torsten Wittmann (Addgene plasmid # 37829 ; http://n2t.net/addgene:37829 ; RRID:Addgene_37829)
