>Addgene plasmid #37829 | pShuttle-mCherry-EB1-C | addgene partial sequence | sequence record 49371 | SV40_pA-rev
CCCCGAGGGCTTCAAGTGGGAGCGCGTGATGAACTTCGAGGACGGCGGCGTGGTGACCGTGACCCAGGAC
TCCTCCCTGCAGGACGGCGAGTTCATCTACAAGGTGAAGCTGCGCGGCACCAACTTCCCCTCCGACGGCC
CCGTAATGCAGAAGAAGACCATGGGCTGGGAGGCCTCCTCCGAGCGGATGTACCCCGAGGACGGCGCCCT
GAAGGGCGAGATCAAGCAGAGGCTGAAGCTGAAGGACGGCGGCCACTACGACGCTGAGGTCAAGACCACC
TACAAGGCCAAGAAGCCCGTGCAGCTGCCCGGCGCCTACAACGTCAACATCAAGTTGGACATCACCTCCC
ACAACGAGGACTACACCATCGTGGAACAGTACGAACGCGCCGAGGGCCGCCACTCCACCGGCGGCATGGA
CGAGCTGTACAAGCTCGAGTCAACACAGAGAACCGCTGCGGCTCCTAAGGCTGGCCCTGGTGTGGTGCGA
AAGAACCCTGGTGTGGGCAACGGAGACGACGAGGCAGCTGAGTTGATGCAGCAGGTCAACGTATTGAAAC
TTACTGTTGAAGACTTGGAGAAAGAGAGGGATTTCTACTTCGGAAAGCTACGGAACATTGAATTGATTTG
CCAGGAGAACGAGGGGGAAAACGACCCTGTATTGCAGAGGATTGTAGACATTCTGTATGCCACAGATGAA
GGCTTTGTGATACCTGATGAAGGGGGCCCACAGGAGGAGCAAGAAGAGTATTAAGATATCCGATCCACCG
GATCTAGATAACTGATCATAATCAGCCATACCACATTTGTAGAGGTTTTACTTGCTTTAAAAAACCTCCC
ACACCTCCCCCTGAACCTGAAACATAAAATGAATGCAATTGTTGTTGTTAACTTGTTTATTGCAGCTTAT
