>Addgene plasmid #37829 | pShuttle-mCherry-EB1-C | addgene partial sequence | sequence record 50815 | CMV-fwd
CCGTCAGATCCGCTAGAGATCTGGTACCGCCACCATGGTGAGCAAGGGCGAGGAGGATAACATGGCCATC
ATCAAGGAGTTCATGCGCTTCAAGGTGCACATGGAGGGCTCCGTGAACGGCCACGAGTTCGAGATCGAGG
GCGAGGGCGAGGGCCGCCCCTACGAGGGCACCCAGACCGCCAAGCTGAAGGTGACCAAGGGTGGCCCCCT
GCCCTTCGCCTGGGACATCCTGTCCCCTCAGTTCATGTACGGCTCCAAGGCCTACGTGAAGCACCCCGCC
GACATCCCCGACTACTTGAAGCTGTCCTTCCCCGAGGGCTTCAAGTGGGAGCGCGTGATGAACTTCGAGG
ACGGCGGCGTGGTGACCGTGACCCAGGACTCCTCCCTGCAGGACGGCGAGTTCATCTACAAGGTGAAGCT
GCGCGGCACCAACTTCCCCTCCGACGGCCCCGTAATGCAGAAGAAGACCATGGGCTGGGAGGCCTCCTCC
GAGCGGATGTACCCCGAGGACGGCGCCCTGAAGGGCGAGATCAAGCAGAGGCTGAAGCTGAAGGACGGCG
GCCACTACGACGCTGAGGTCAAGACCACCTACAAGGCCAAGAAGCCCGTGCAGCTGCCCGGCGCCTACAA
CGTCAACATCAAGTTGGACATCACCTCCCACAACGAGGACTACACCATCGTGGAACAGTACGAACGCGCC
GAGGGCCGCCACTCCACCGGCGGCATGGACGAGCTGTACAAGCTCGAGTCAACACAGAGAACCGCTGCGG
CTCCTAAGGCTGGCCCTGGTGTGGTGCGAAAGAACCCTGGTGTGGGCAACGGAGACGACGAGGCAGCTGA
GTTGATGCAGCAGGTCAACG
